>Addgene plasmid #201365 | L_NLS 27kDa | addgene full sequence | sequence record 399919 | Addgene NGS Result
CCCATATATGGAGTTCCGCGTTACATAACTTACGGTAAATGGCCCGCCTGGCTGACCGCCCAACGACCCC
CGCCCATTGACGTCAATAATGACGTATGTTCCCATAGTAACGCCAATAGGGACTTTCCATTGACGTCAAT
GGGTGGAGTATTTACGGTAAACTGCCCACTTGGCAGTACATCAAGTGTATCATATGCCAAGTACGCCCCC
TATTGACGTCAATGACGGTAAATGGCCCGCCTGGCATTATGCCCAGTACATGACCTTATGGGACTTTCCT
ACTTGGCAGTACATCTACGTATTAGTCATCGCTATTACCATGGTGATGCGGTTTTGGCAGTACATCAATG
GGCGTGGATAGCGGTTTGACTCACGGGGATTTCCAAGTCTCCACCCCATTGACGTCAATGGGAGTTTGTT
TTGGCACCAAAATCAACGGGACTTTCCAAAATGTCGTAACAACTCCGCCCCATTGACGCAAATGGGCGGT
AGGCGTGTACGGTGGGAGGTCTATATAAGCAGAGCTGGTTTAGTGAACCGTCAGATCCGCTAGCGCTACC
GGTCGCCACCATGGGCCCAAAAAAGGCCAGAAAAGTTGGAGGCGGGGGCAGCGTGAGCAAGGGCGAGGAG
CTGTTCACCGGGGTGGTGCCCATCCTGGTCGAGCTGGACGGCGACGTAAACGGCCACAAGTTCAGCGTGT
CCGGCGAGGGCGAGGGCGATGCCACCTACGGCAAGCTGACCCTGAAGTTCATCTGCACCACCGGCAAGCT
GCCCGTGCCCTGGCCCACCCTCGTGACCACCCTGACCTACGGCGTGCAGTGCTTCAGCCGCTACCCCGAC
CACATGAAGCAGCACGACTTCTTCAAGTCCGCCATGCCCGAAGGCTACGTCCAGGAGCGCACCATCTTCT
TCAAGGACGACGGCAACTACAAGACCCGCGCCGAGGTGAAGTTCGAGGGCGACACCCTGGTGAACCGCAT
CGAGCTGAAGGGCATCGACTTCAAGGAGGACGGCAACATCCTGGGGCACAAGCTGGAGTACAACTACAAC
AGCCACAACGTCTATATCATGGCCGACAAGCAGAAGAACGGCATCAAGGTGAACTTCAAGATCCGCCACA
ACATCGAGGACGGCAGCGTGCAGCTCGCCGACCACTACCAGCAGAACACCCCCATCGGCGACGGCCCCGT
GCTGCTGCCCGACAACCACTACCTGAGCACCCAGTCCGCCCTGAGCAAAGACCCCAACGAGAAGCGCGAT
CACATGGTCCTGCTGGAGTTCGTGACCGCCGCCGGGATCACTCTCGGCATGGACGAGCTGTACAAGTAAG
TCGACCCGGGTATCCGTATGATGTGCCTGACTACGCATGATATCTCGAGCACCACCACCACCACCACTGA
GATCCGGCTGCTAACAAAGCCCGAAAGGAAGCTGAGTTGGCTGCTGCCACCGCTGAGCAATAACTAGCAT
AACCCCTTGGGGCCTCTAAACGGGTCTTGAGGGGTTTTTTGCTGAAAGGAGGAACTATATCCGGATGTGG
TTTGTCCAAACTCATCAATGTATCTTAACGCGTAAATTGTAAGCGTTAATATTTTGTTAAAATTCGCGTT
AAATTTTTGTTAAATCAGCTCATTTTTTAACCAATAGGCCGAAATCGGCAAAATCCCTTATAAATCAAAA
GAATAGACCGAGATAGGGT
[37 nt withheld, positions 1700-1736]
AAAGAACGTGGACTCCAACGTCAAAGG
[49 nt withheld, positions 1764-1812]
T
[91 nt withheld, positions 1814-1904]
G
[124 nt withheld, positions 1906-2029]
CAGGTGGCACTTTTCGGGGAAATGTGCGCGGAACCCCTATTTGTTTATTTTTCTAAATACATTCAAATAT
GTATCCGCTCATGAGACAATAACCCTGATAAATGCTTCAATAATATTGAAAAAGGAAGAGTCCTGAGGCG
GAAAGAACCAGCTGTGGAATGTGTGTCAGTTAGGGTGTGGAAAGTCCCCAGGCTCCCCAGCAGGCAGAAG
TATGCAAAGCATGCATCTCAATTAGTCAGCAACCAGGTGTGGAAAGTCCCCAGGCTCCCCAGCAGGCAGA
AGTATGCAAAGCATGCATCTCAATTAGTCAGCAACCATAGTCCCGCCCCTAACTCCGCCCATCCCGCCCC
TAACTCCGCCCAGTTCCGCCCATTCTCCGCCCCATGGCTGACTAATTTTTTTTATTTATGCAGAGGCCGA
GGCCGCCTCGGCCTCTGAGCTATTCCAGAAGTAGTGAGGAGGCTTTTTTGGAGGCCTAGGCTTTTGCAAA
GATCGATCAAGAGACAGGATGAGGATCGTTTCGCATGATTGAACAAGATGGATTGCACGCAGGTTCTCCG
GCCGCTTGGGTGGAGAGGCTATTCGGCTATGACTGGGCACAACAGACAATCGGCTGCTCTGATGCCGCCG
TGTTCCGGCTGTCAGCGCAGGGGCGCCCGGTTCTTTTTGTCAAGACCGACCTGTCCGGTGCCCTGAATGA
ACTGCAAGACGAGGCAGCGCGGCTATCGTGGCTGGCCACGACGGGCGTTCCTTGCGCAGCTGTGCTCGAC
GTTGTCACTGAAGCGGGAAGGGACTGGCTGCTATTGGGCGAAGTGCCGGGGCAGGATCTCCTGTCATCTC
ACCTTGCTCCTGCCGAGAAAGTATCCATCATGGCTGATGCAATGCGGCGGCTGCATACGCTTGATCCGGC
TACCTGCCCATTCGACCACCAAGCGAAACATCGCATCGAGCGAGCACGTACTCGGATGGAAGCCGGTCTT
GTCGATCAGGATGATCTGGACGAAGAGCATCAGGGGCTCGCGCCAGCCGAACTGTTCGCCAGGCTCAAGG
CGAGCATGCCCGACGGCGAGGATCTCGTCGTGACCCATGGCGATGCCTGCTTGCCGAATATCATGGTGGA
AAATGGCCGCTTTTCTGGATTCATCGACTGTGGCCGGCTGGGTGTGGCGGACCGCTATCAGGACATAGCG
TTGGCTACCCGTGATATTGCTGAAGAGCTTGGCGGCGAATGGGCTGACCGCTTCCTCGTGCTTTACGGTA
TCGCCGCTCCCGATTCGCAGCGCATCGCCTTCTATCGCCTTCTTGACGAGTTCTTCTGAGCGGGACTCTG
GGGTTCGAAATGACCGACCAAGCGACGCCCAACCTGCCATCACGAGATTTCGATTCCACCGCCGCCTTCT
ATGAAAGGTTGGGCTTCGGAATCGTTTTCCGGGACGCCGGCTGGATGATCCTCCAGCGCGGGGATCTCAT
GCTGGAGTTCTTCGCCCACCCTAGGGGGAGGCTAACTGAAACACGGAAGGAGACAATACCGGAAGGAACC
CGCGCTATGACGGCAATAAAAAGACAGAATAAAACGCACGGTGTTGGGTCGTTTGTTCATAAACGCGGGG
TTCGGTCCCAGGGCTGGCACTCTGTCGATACCCCACCGAGACCCCATTGGGGCCAATACGCCCGCGTTTC
TTCCTTTTCCCCACCCCACCCCCCAAGTTCGGGTGAAGGCCCAGGGCTCGCAGCCAACGTCGGGGCGGCA
GGCCCTGCCATAGCCTCAGGTTACTCATATATACTTTAGATTGATTTAAAACTTCATTTTTAATTTAAAA
GGATCTAGGTGAAGATCCTTTTTGATAATCTCATGACCAAAATCCCTTAACGTGAGTTTTCGTTCCACTG
AGCGTCAGACCCCGTAGAAAAGATCAAAGGATCTTCTTGAGATCCTTTTTTTCTGCGCGTAATCTGCTGC
TTGCAAACAAAAAAACCACCGCTACCAGCGGTGGTTTGTTTGCCGGATCAAGAGCTACCAACTCTTTTTC
CGAAGGTAACTGGCTTCAGCAGAGCGCAGATACCAAATACTGTTCTTCTAGTGTAGCCGTAGTTAGGCCA
CCACTTCAAGAACTCTGTAGCACCGCCTACATACCTCGCTCTGCTAATCCTGTTACCAGTGGCTGCTGCC
AGTGGCGATAAGTCGTGTCTTACCGGGTTGGACTCAAGACGATAGTTACCGGATAAGGCGCAGCGGTCGG
GCTGAACGGGGGGTTCGTGCACACAGCCCAGCTTGGAGCGAACGACCTACACCGAACTGAGATACCTACA
GCGTGAGCTATGAGAAAGCGCCACGCTTCCCGAAGGGAGAAAGGCGGACAGGTATCCGGTAAGCGGCAGG
GTCGGAACAGGAGAGCGCACGAGGGAGCTTCCAGGGGGAAACGCCTGGTATCTTTATAGTCCTGTCGGGT
TTCGCCACCTCTGACTTGAGCGTCGATTTTTGTGATGCTCGTCAGGGGGGCGGAGCCTATGGAAAAACGC
CAGCAACGCGGCCTTTTTACGGTTCCTGGCCTTTTGCTGGCCTTTTGCTCACATGTTCTTTCCTGCGTTA
TCCCCTGATTCTGTGGATAACCGTATTACCGCCATGCATTAGTTATTAATAGTAATCAATTACGGGGTCA
TTAGTTCATAG
Features (pLannotate 1.2.2; 16 found; start..end, strand, type, name):
     19..322     +  enhancer       CMV enhancer: human cytomegalovirus immediate early enhancer
    323..526     +  promoter       CMV promoter: human cytomegalovirus (CMV) immediate early promoter
    613..1329    +  CDS            EGFP: the original enhanced GFP (Yang et al., 1996) mammalian codon-optimized
   1380..1397    +  CDS            9xHis (fragment): 9xHis affinity tag
   1407..1456    +  CDS            SET1 (fragment): solubility-enhancement tag derived from T7 phage gene 10B
   1464..1511    +  terminator     T7 terminator: transcription terminator for bacteriophage T7 RNA polymerase
   1536..1567    +  polyA_signal   SV40 poly(A) signal (fragment): SV40 polyadenylation signal
   1601..2029    -  rep_origin     f1 ori (sequence partly withheld): f1 bacteriophage origin of replication; arrow indicates direction of (+) strand synthesis
   2056..2160    +  promoter       AmpR promoter: bla
   2162..2519    +  promoter       SV40 promoter: SV40 enhancer and early promoter
   2554..3348    +  CDS            NeoR/KanR: aminoglycoside phosphotransferase from Tn5; aph(3')-II (or nptII); confers resistance to neomycin, kanamycin, and G418 (Geneticin®)
   3369..3521    +  CDS            ble (fragment): BLE_KLEPN - Experimental evidence at protein level: Swiss-Prot protein existence level 1. Binding protein with a strong affinity to the bleomycin family of antibiotics. Binds to CL990; an antimitotic-antibiotic compound. From Klebsiella pneumoniae.
   3580..3627    +  polyA_signal   HSV TK poly(A) signal: herpes simplex virus thymidine kinase polyadenylation signal (Cole and Stacy, 1985)
   3718..3734    -  polyA_signal   bGH poly(A) signal (fragment): bovine growth hormone polyadenylation signal
   3956..4544    +  rep_origin     ori: high-copy-number ColE1/pMB1/pBR322/pUC origin of replication
   4659..4700    +  enhancer       CMV enhancer (fragment): human cytomegalovirus immediate early enhancer
