[The description below was written by a language model from this plasmid's Addgene catalogue record and pLannotate feature annotations shown in this document.]
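Description:
L_NLS 27kDa is a mammalian expression plasmid built on the pEGFP-C3 backbone that encodes a small fluorescent probe for studying nucleocytoplasmic transport. The synthetic insert is recorded as (NLS)SV40A4-EGFP, that is, EGFP joined to a nuclear localisation signal. The name suggests a variant of the SV40 NLS, but the record does not define "A4" or the "L" prefix, and the feature table does not annotate the NLS itself or show its position relative to EGFP. The "27kDa" in the name presumably refers to the approximate mass of the probe, which is close to that of EGFP alone. Expression is driven by the human cytomegalovirus immediate early enhancer and promoter upstream of the mammalian codon-optimised EGFP coding sequence.

Downstream of EGFP, the annotation detects short fragments resembling a His tag, a T7 gene 10-derived solubility tag and a T7 terminator, followed by only a fragment of the SV40 polyadenylation signal. These look like remnants carried over from cloning, and whether any of them is translated as part of the probe cannot be determined from the record. The rest of the plasmid is standard for this backbone. A high-copy ColE1/pUC-type origin supports propagation in E. coli, and an f1 origin is also present. The Tn5 NeoR/KanR gene sits behind tandem bacterial (bla) and SV40 early promoters and ends with the HSV TK polyadenylation signal, so it gives kanamycin selection in bacteria and potential G418 selection in mammalian cells. The construct was used as a reporter in work on how mechanical force applied to the nucleus regulates nucleocytoplasmic transport.
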