Addgene plasmid #201365: L_NLS 27kDa
Purpose: Nucleocytoplasmic transport probe
Depositing lab: Pere Roca-Cusachs. Depositing organization: Institut de Bioenginyeria de Catalunya (IBEC). Publication: Mechanical force application to the nucleus regulates nucleocytoplasmic transport. Andreu I, Granero-Moya I, Chahare NR, Clein K, Molina-Jordan M, Beedle AEM, Elosegui-Artola A, Abenza JF, Rossetti L, Trepat X, Raveh B, Roca-Cusachs P. Nat Cell Biol. 2022 Jun;24(6):896-905. doi: 10.1038/s41556-022-00927-7. Epub 2022 Jun 9. PubMed 35681009.
Backbone
  Vector backbone: pEGFP-C3
  Vector type: Mammalian Expression
Growth in bacteria
  Bacterial resistance: Kanamycin, 50 μg/mL
  Growth temperature: 37°C
  Growth strain: DH5alpha
  Copy number: High Copy
Gene/Insert
  Gene/Insert name: (NLS)SV40A4-EGFP
  Species: Synthetic
  Cloning method: Ligation Independent Cloning
Terms and licenses: Academic/Nonprofit Terms; Industry Terms: Not Available to Industry
Depositor comments: Internal lab code: IG065/P525
How to cite: L_NLS 27kDa was a gift from Pere Roca-Cusachs (Addgene plasmid # 201365 ; http://n2t.net/addgene:201365 ; RRID:Addgene_201365)
